Addgene plasmid #212913: pYSD043
Purpose: Encodes the S. cerevisiae 111 amino acid SCW4 Translational Fusion Partner Sequence as a Type 3a' part to be used in the yeast secretion/display (YSD) extension of the MoClo yeast toolkit (YTK)
Depositing lab: Paul Young. Depositing organization: University College Cork. Publication: A Yeast Modular Cloning (MoClo) Toolkit Expansion for Optimization of Heterologous Protein Secretion and Surface Display in Saccharomyces cerevisiae. O'Riordan NM, Juric V, O'Neill SK, Roche AP, Young PW. ACS Synth Biol. 2024 Mar 14. doi: 10.1021/acssynbio.3c00743. PubMed 38483353.
Backbone
  Vector backbone: pYTK001
  Vector type: Bacterial Expression
Growth in bacteria
  Bacterial resistance: Chloramphenicol, 25 μg/mL
  Growth temperature: 37°C
  Growth strain: DH5alpha
  Copy number: High Copy
Gene/Insert
  Gene/Insert name: SCW4
  Species: S. cerevisiae (budding yeast)
  Entrez Gene: SCW4
  Cloning method: Restriction Enzyme; 5′ cloning site BsmBI (destroyed during cloning); 3′ cloning site BsmBI (destroyed during cloning)
Terms and licenses: Academic/Nonprofit Terms; Industry Terms: Not Available to Industry
How to cite: pYSD043 was a gift from Paul Young (Addgene plasmid # 212913 ; http://n2t.net/addgene:212913 ; RRID:Addgene_212913)
