[The description below was written by a language model from this plasmid's Addgene catalogue record and pLannotate feature annotations shown in this document.]
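Description:
pYSD043 is a small (about 2 kb) part-storage plasmid built on the pYTK001 entry vector of the MoClo yeast toolkit (YTK). It belongs to the yeast secretion/display (YSD) extension of that toolkit. Although catalogued as a bacterial expression vector, it serves in practice as an E. coli-propagated holder for a single modular DNA part rather than as an expression construct. Replication relies on a high-copy ColE1/pUC-type origin. Selection is by chloramphenicol, conferred by a cat (chloramphenicol acetyltransferase) gene driven by its native cat promoter and followed by a lambda t0 terminator. The feature table shows no yeast origin, yeast marker or yeast promoter, which fits its role as a parts plasmid.

The insert is a 111 amino acid segment of Saccharomyces cerevisiae SCW4, a soluble cell wall glucanase-family protein, used here as a translational fusion partner sequence. It is formatted as a Type 3a' part, a position at the N-terminal end of the coding region in the toolkit's assembly scheme. The part was inserted through BsmBI sites that were destroyed during cloning. The automated annotation recognises only a short fragment of SCW4 (about 100 nt), less than the length needed to encode 111 residues, so the feature table appears to under-annotate the insert rather than define its boundaries. In use, the part is meant to be combined by Golden Gate assembly with promoter, coding and terminator parts from the toolkit, so that a heterologous protein is fused to the SCW4 sequence. This allows secretion or surface display in S. cerevisiae to be tested and optimised.
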