Features (pLannotate 1.2.2; 5 found; start..end, strand, type, name):
    166..263     -  promoter       cat promoter: promoter of the E. coli cat gene encoding chloramphenicol acetyltransferase
    347..935     +  rep_origin     ori: high-copy-number ColE1/pMB1/pBR322/pUC origin of replication
   1047..1145    +  CDS            SCW4 (fragment): SCW4_YEAST - Experimental evidence at protein level: Swiss-Prot protein existence level 1. Glucanases possibly play a role in cell expansion during growth, in cell-cell fusion during mating, and in spore release during sporulation. From Saccharomyces cerevisiae (strain ATCC 204508 / S288c) (Baker's yeast).
   1408..1442    -  terminator     lambda t0 terminator: minimal transcription terminator from phage lambda (Scholtissek and Grosse, 1987)
   1516..165     -  CDS            cat (across the origin): CAT_ECOLX - Experimental evidence at protein level: Swiss-Prot protein existence level 1. This enzyme is an effector of chloramphenicol resistance in bacteria. From Escherichia coli. This protein is used as a marker in many commonly used cloning vectors, such as pACYC184.
>Addgene plasmid #212913 | pYSD043 | addgene full sequence | sequence record 421797 | Addgene NGS Result
AAACTTGTGCTTATTTTTCTTTACGGTCTTTAAAAAGGCCGTAATATCCAGCTGAACGGTCTGGTTATAG
GTACATTGAGCAACTGACTGAAATGCCTCAAAATGTTCTTTACGATGCCATTGGGATATATCAACGGTGG
TATATCCAGTGATTTTTTTCTCCATTTTAGCTTCCTTAGCTCCTGAAAATCTCGATAACTCAAAAAATAC
GCCCGGTAGTGATCTTATTTCATTATGGTGAAAGTTGGAACCTCTTACGTGCCCGATCAATCATGACCAA
AATCCCTTAACGTGAGTTTTCGTTCCACTGAGCGTCAGACCCCGTAGAAAAGATCAAAGGATCTTCTTGA
GATCCTTTTTTTCTGCGCGTAATCTGCTGCTTGCAAACAAAAAAACCACCGCTACCAGCGGTGGTTTGTT
TGCCGGATCAAGAGCTACCAACTCTTTTTCCGAAGGTAACTGGCTTCAGCAGAGCGCAGATACCAAATAC
TGTTCTTCTAGTGTAGCCGTAGTTAGGCCACCACTTCAAGAACTCTGTAGCACCGCCTACATACCTCGCT
CTGCTAATCCTGTTACCAGTGGCTGCTGCCAGTGGCGATAAGTCGTGTCTTACCGGGTTGGACTCAAGAC
GATAGTTACCGGATAAGGCGCAGCGGTCGGGCTGAACGGGGGGTTCGTGCACACAGCCCAGCTTGGAGCG
AACGACCTACACCGAACTGAGATACCTACAGCGTGAGCTATGAGAAAGCGCCACGCTTCCCGAAGGGAGA
AAGGCGGACAGGTATCCGGTAAGCGGCAGGGTCGGAACAGGAGAGCGCACGAGGGAGCTTCCAGGGGGAA
ACGCCTGGTATCTTTATAGTCCTGTCGGGTTTCGCCACCTCTGACTTGAGCGTCGATTTTTGTGATGCTC
GTCAGGGGGGCGGAGCCTATGGAAAAACGCCAGCAACGCGGCCTTTTTACGGTTCCTGGCCTTTTGCTGG
CCTTTTGCTCACATGTTCTTTCCTGCGTTATCCCCTGATTCTGTGGATAACCGTAGTCGGTCTCATATGC
GTCTATCTAACCTAATTGCTTCTGCCTCTCTTTTATCTGCTGCTACTCTTGCTGCTCCCGCTAACCACGA
ACACAAGGACAAGCGTGCTGTGGTCACTACCACTGTTCAAAAACAAACCACTATCATTGTTAATGGTGCC
GCTTCAACTCCAGTTGCTGCTTTGGAAGAAAATGCTGTTGTCAACTCCGCTCCAGCTGCCGCTACCAGTA
CAACATCGTCTGCTGCTTCTGTAGCTACCGCTGCTGCTTCCTCTTCTGAGAACAACTCACAAGTTTCTGC
TGCCGCATCTCCAGCCTCCAGCTCTGCTGCTACATCTACTCAATCTTCCCTAGACAAACGTGCTTGAGAC
CAGACCAATAAAAAACGCCCGGCGGCAACCGAGCGTTCTGAACAAATCCAGATGGAGTTCTGAGGTCATT
ACTGGATCTATCAACAGGAGTCCAAGCGAGCTCGATATCAAATTACGCCCCGCCCTGCCACTCATCGCAG
TACTGTTGTAATTCATTAAGCATTCTGCCGACATGGAAGCCATCACAAACGGCATGATGAACCTGAATCG
CCAGCGGCATCAGCACCTTGTCGCCTTGCGTATAATATTTGCCCATGGTGAAAACGGGGGCGAAGAAGTT
GTCCATATTGGCCACGTTTAAATCAAAACTGGTGAAACTCACCCAGGGATTGGCTGAAACGAAAAACATA
TTCTCAATAAACCCTTTAGGGAAATAGGCCAGGTTTTCACCGTAACACGCCACATCTTGCGAATATATGT
GTAGAAACTGCCGGAAATCGTCGTGGTATTCACTCCAGAGCGATGAAAACGTTTCAGTTTGCTCATGGAA
AACGGTGTAACAAGGGTGAACACTATCCCATATCACCAGCTCACCGTCTTTCATTGCCATACGAAATTCC
GGATGAGCATTCATCAGGCGGGCAAGAATGTGAATAAAGGCCGGATA
